Addgene plasmid #63371: pFusX3-26
Purpose: Encodes RVD positions 7-9 in TALEN assembly
Depositing lab: Stephen Ekker. Depositing organization: Mayo Foundation for Medical Education and Research. Publication: FusX: A rapid one-step TALE assembly system for genome science. Ma AC, McNulty MS, Tanya PL, Jarryd CM, Martinez-Galvez G, Argue DP, Lee HB, Urban MD, Bullard CE, Blackburn PR, Man TK, Clark KJ, Ekker SC. Hum Gene Ther. 2016 Jun;27(6):451-63. doi: 10.1089/hum.2015.172 PubMed 26854857.
Backbone
  Vector backbone: FusX3
  Backbone size w/o insert (bp): 3015
  Vector type: TALEN
Growth in bacteria
  Bacterial resistance: Spectinomycin, 50 μg/mL
  Growth temperature: 37°C
  Growth strain: DH5alpha
  Copy number: High Copy
Gene/Insert
  Gene/Insert name: HD NN HD (alt name: X3_CGC)
  Species: Synthetic
  Mutation: none
  Cloning method: Restriction Enzyme; 5′ cloning site BsaI (destroyed during cloning); 3′ cloning site BsaI (destroyed during cloning)
  Sequencing primers: 5′ pCR8_F1; 3′ pCR8_R1
Terms and licenses: Academic/Nonprofit Terms; Industry Terms: Not Available to Industry
How to cite: pFusX3-26 was a gift from Stephen Ekker (Addgene plasmid # 63371 ; http://n2t.net/addgene:63371 ; RRID:Addgene_63371)
