[The description below was written by a language model from this plasmid's Addgene catalogue record.]
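Description:
pFusX3-26 is a bacterial library plasmid from the FusX TALE assembly system, a one-step method for building custom TAL effector arrays for genome engineering. It is built on the FusX3 backbone (about 3 kb without insert), is classed as a TALEN-type vector, and is maintained as a high-copy plasmid in standard E. coli cloning strains under spectinomycin selection. The record does not include a feature table, so the origin of replication and other backbone elements are not specified. The listed sequencing primers are pCR8-type primers.

The insert is a synthetic trimer of TALE repeats carrying the repeat-variable diresidues HD, NN and HD (alternative name X3_CGC). Under the standard TALE recognition code, HD specifies cytosine and NN specifies guanine, so this module reads the triplet CGC. Within the FusX scheme, the plasmid supplies RVD positions 7 to 9 of the final array. The trimer was cloned through BsaI sites that were destroyed in the process. BsaI is a type IIS enzyme commonly used for Golden Gate-style assembly, in which cutting outside the recognition site leaves defined overhangs that allow ordered, seamless ligation of repeat modules.

In use, this plasmid is one member of a pre-assembled set of trimer modules. A user chooses the plasmid matching the desired three-base stretch at each position of the target site and combines them to generate a full-length TALE DNA-binding domain, for example in a TALEN. The plasmid has no stated expression function of its own and serves only as a building block.
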