>Addgene plasmid #63371 | pFusX3-26 | depositor partial sequence | sequence record 105260 | pFusX3_CGC
AGTCTTAAGCGTCTCCATGGCCTGACCCCGGACCAAGTGGTGGCTATCGCCAGCCACGATGGCGGCAAGC
AAGCGCTCGAAACGGTGCAGCGGCTGTTGCCGGTGCTGTGCCAGGACCATGGCCTCACACCCGATCAGGT
CGTGGCTATCGCCAGCAACAATGGCGGCAAGCAAGCGCTCGAAACGGTGCAGCGGCTGTTGCCGGTGCTG
TGCCAGGACCATGGCCTGACTCCGGACCAAGTGGTGGCTATCGCCAGCCACGATGGCGGCAAGCAAGCGC
TCGAAACGGTGCAGCGGCTGTTGCCGGTGCTGTGCCAGGACCATGGCCTGCGAGACGTC
