>Addgene plasmid #63371 | pFusX3-26 | depositor partial sequence | sequence record 105261 | FusX3
CGTCTCCATGGCCTGACCCCGGACCAAGTGGTGGCTATCGAGACCGGCGCCGCTACGGGCGCGTCCCATT
CGCCATTCAGGCTGCGCAACTGTTGGGAAGGGCGATCGGTGCGGGCTCTTCGCTATTACGCCAGCTGGCG
AAAGGGGGATGTGCTGCAAGGCGATTAAGTTGGGAACGCCAGGGTTTTCCCAGTCACGACGTTGTAAAAC
GACGGCCAGTGAGCGCGCGTAATCGACTCACTATAGGGCGAATTGGGTACCGGGCCCCCCCTCGAGGTCC
TCCAGCTTTTGTTCCCTTTAGTGAGGGTTAATTGCGCGCTTGGCGTAATCATGGTCATAGCTGTTTCCTG
TGTGAAATTGTTATCCGCTCACAATTCCACACAACATACGAGCCGGAAGCATAAAGTGTAAAGCCTGGGG
TGCCTAATGAGTGAGCTAACTCACATTAATTGCGTTGCGCTCACTGCCCGCTTTCCACCGGTGGTCTCTG
GCGGCAAGCAAGCGCTCGAAACGGTGCAGCGGCTGTTGCCGGTGCTGTGCCAGGACCATGGCCTGCGAGA
CGTCTAGACCAGCCAGGACAGAAATGCCTCGACTTCGCTGCTACCCAAGGTTGCCGGGTGACGCACACCG
TGGAAACGGATGAAGGCACGAACCCAGTGGACATAAGCCTGTTCGGTTCGTAAGCTGTAATGCAAGTAGC
GTATGCGCTCACGCAACTGGTCCAGAACCTTGACCGAACGCAGCGGTGGTAACGGCGCAGTGGCGGTTTT
CATGGCTTGTTATGACTGTTTTTTTGGGGTACAGTCTATGCCTCGGGCATCCAAGCAGCAAGCGCGTTAC
GCCGTGGGTCGATGTTTGATGTTATGGAGCAGCAACGATGTTACGCAGCAGGGCAGTCGCCCTAAAACAA
AGTTAAACATTATGAGGGAAGCGGTGATCGCCGAAGTATCGACTCAACTATCAGAGGTAGTTGGCGTCAT
CGAGCGCCATCTCGAACCGACGTTGCTGGCCGTACATTTGTACGGCTCCGCAGTGGATGGCGGCCTGAAG
CCACACAGTGATATTGATTTGCTGGTTACGGTGACCGTAAGGCTTGATGAAACAACGCGGCGAGCTTTGA
TCAACGACCTTTTGGAAACTTCGGCTTCCCCTGGAGAGAGCGAGATTCTCCGCGCTGTAGAAGTCACCAT
TGTTGTGCACGACGACATCATTCCGTGGCGTTATCCAGCTAAGCGCGAACTGCAATTTGGAGAATGGCAG
CGCAATGACATTCTTGCAGGTATCTTCGAGCCAGCCACGATCGACATTGATCTGGCTATCTTGCTGACAA
AAGCAAGAGAACATAGCGTTGCCTTGGTAGGTCCAGCGGCGGAGGAACTCTTTGATCCGGTTCCTGAACA
GGATCTATTTGAGGCGCTAAATGAAACCTTAACGCTATGGAACTCGCCGCCCGACTGGGCTGGCGATGAG
CGAAATGTAGTGCTTACGTTGTCCCGCATTTGGTACAGCGCAGTAACCGGCAAAATCGCGCCGAAGGATG
TCGCTGCCGACTGGGCAATGGAGCGCCTGCCGGCCCAGTATCAGCCCGTCATACTTGAAGCTAGACAGGC
TTATCTTGGACAAGAAGAAGATCGCTTGGCCTCGCGCGCAGATCAGTTGGAAGAATTTGTCCACTACGTG
AAAGGCGAGATCACCAAGGTAGTCGGCAAATAACCCTCGAGCCACCCATGACCAAAATCCCTTAACGTGA
GTTACGCGTCGTTCCACTGAGCGTCAGACCCCGTAGAAAAGATCAAAGGATCTTCTTGAGATCCTTTTTT
TCTGCGCGTAATCTGCTGCTTGCAAACAAAAAAACCACCGCTACCAGCGGTGGTTTGTTTGCCGGATCAA
GAGCTACCAACTCTTTTTCCGAAGGTAACTGGCTTCAGCAGAGCGCAGATACCAAATACTGTCCTTCTAG
TGTAGCCGTAGTTAGGCCACCACTTCAAGAACTCTGTAGCACCGCCTACATACCTCGCTCTGCTAATCCT
GTTACCAGTGGCTGCTGCCAGTGGCGATAAGTCGTGTCTTACCGGGTTGGACTCAAGACGATAGTTACCG
GATAAGGCGCAGCGGTCGGGCTGAACGGGGGGTTCGTGCACACAGCCCAGCTTGGAGCGAACGACCTACA
CCGAACTGAGATACCTACAGCGTGAGCATTGAGAAAGCGCCACGCTTCCCGAAGGGAGAAAGGCGGACAG
GTATCCGGTAAGCGGCAGGGTCGGAACAGGAGAGCGCACGAGGGAGCTTCCAGGGGGAAACGCCTGGTAT
CTTTATAGTCCTGTCGGGTTTCGCCACCTCTGACTTGAGCGTCGATTTTTGTGATGCTCGTCAGGGGGGC
GGAGCCTATGGAAAAACGCCAGCAACGCGGCCTTTTTACGGTTCCTGGCCTTTTGCTGGCCTTTTGCTCA
CATGTTCTTTCCTGCGTTATCCCCTGATTCTGTGGATAACCGTATTACCGCCTTTGAGTGAGCTGATACC
GCTCGCCGCAGCCGAACGACCGAGCGCAGCGAGTCAGTGAGCGAGGAAGCGGAAGAGCGCCCAATACGCA
AACCGCCTCTCCCCGCGCGTTGGCCGATTCATTAATGCAGCTGGCACGACAGGTTTCCCGACTGGAAAGC
GGGCAGTGAGCGCAACGCAATTAATACGCGTACCGCTAGCCAGGAAGAGTTTGTAGAAACGCAAAAAGGC
CATCCGTCAGGATGGCCTTCTGCTTAGTTTGATGCCTGGCAGTTTATGGCGGGCGTCCTGCCCGCCACCC
TCCGGGCCGTTGCTTCACAACGTTCAAATCCGCTCCCGGCGGATTTGTCCTACTCAGGAGAGCGTTCACC
GACAAACAACAGATAAAACGAAAGGCCCAGTCTTCCGACTGAGCCTTTCGTTTTATTTGATGCCTGGCAG
TTCCCTACTCTCGCGTTAACGCTAGCATGGATGTTTTCCCAGTCACGACGTTGTAAAACGACGGCCAGTC
TTAAG
