>Addgene plasmid #63371 | pFusX3-26 | addgene partial sequence | sequence record 115401 | pCR8_R1 5'-cgaaccgaacaggcttatgt-3'
GTGCGTCACCCGGCAACCTTGGGTAGCAGCGAAGTCGAGGCATTTCTGTCCTGGCTGGTCTAGACGTCTC
GCAGGCCATGGTCCTGGCACAGCACCGGCAACAGCCGCTGCACCGTTTCGAGCGCTTGCTTGCCGCCATC
GTGGCTGGCGATAGCCACCACTTGGTCCGGAGTCAGGCCATGGTCCTGGCACAGCACCGGCAACAGCCGC
TGCACCGTTTCGAGCGCTTGCTTGCCGCCATTGTTGCTGGCGATAGCCACGACCTGATCGGGTGTGAGGC
CATGGTCCTGGCACAGCACCGGCAACAGCCGCTGCACCGTTTCGAGCGCTTGCTTGCCGCCATCGTGGCT
GGCGATAGCCACCACTTGGTCCGGGGTCAGGCCATGGAGACGCTTAAGACTGGCCGTCGTTTTACAACGT
CGTGACTGGGAAAACATCCATGCTAGCGTTAACGCGAGAGTAGGGAACTGCCAGGCATCAAATAAAACGA
AAGGCTCAGTCGGAAGACTGGGCCTTTCGTTTTATCTGTTGTTTGTCGGTGAACGCTCTCCTGAGTAGGA
CAAATCCGCCGGGAGCGGATTTGAACGTTGTGAAGCAACGGCCCGGAGGGTGGCGGGCAGGACGCCCGCC
ATAAACTGCCAGGCATCAAACTAAGCAGAAGGCCATCCTGACGGATGGCCTTTTTGCGTTTCTACAAACT
CTTCCTGGCTA
